Addgene plasmid #55397: mCerulean-VSVG-16
Purpose: Localization: Golgi/ER Transport, Excitation: 433, Emission: 475
Depositing lab: Michael Davidson.
Backbone
  Vector backbone: mCerulean
  Backbone size w/o insert (bp): 4750
  Vector type: Mammalian Expression
  Selectable markers: Neomycin (select with G418)
Growth in bacteria
  Bacterial resistance: Kanamycin, 50 μg/mL
  Growth temperature: 37°C
  Growth strain: DH5alpha
  Copy number: High Copy
Gene/Insert
  Gene/Insert name: VSVG (alt name: M11048.1)
  Promoter: CMV
  Tag / fusion protein: mCerulean (C terminal on backbone)
  Cloning method: Unknown
  Sequencing primers: 5′ CMV-F; 3′ SV40pA-R
Terms and licenses: Academic/Nonprofit Terms; Industry Terms: Not Available to Industry
Depositor comments: . Excitation = 433; Emission = 475
How to cite: mCerulean-VSVG-16 was a gift from Michael Davidson (Addgene plasmid # 55397 ; http://n2t.net/addgene:55397 ; RRID:Addgene_55397)
