[The description below was written by a language model from this plasmid's Addgene catalogue record.]
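Description:
mCerulean-VSVG-16 is a mammalian expression plasmid that produces the vesicular stomatitis virus glycoprotein (VSVG) fused to the cyan fluorescent protein mCerulean. It is built on an mCerulean backbone of about 4.75 kb without the insert. In bacteria it is kept as a high-copy plasmid under kanamycin selection. A neomycin resistance marker allows G418 selection of transfected mammalian cells. No feature table accompanies the record, so the specific origin of replication and the promoters driving the resistance marker are not stated. Use of an SV40 polyadenylation-region sequencing primer suggests that the expression cassette ends in an SV40 polyA signal.

The fusion is expressed from the CMV promoter, a strong constitutive promoter in most mammalian cell lines. The record lists mCerulean as a C-terminal tag carried on the backbone, so VSVG lies upstream and the fluorescent protein follows it. The "16" in the name may refer to the linker between the two parts, but the record does not explain it. The cloning method is also not recorded, and the record does not say whether the VSVG sequence is wild type or a variant.

VSVG is a transmembrane glycoprotein that moves through the secretory pathway, and it is widely used as model cargo for membrane trafficking studies. The stated purpose is a localization marker for Golgi/ER transport. In live or fixed cells, the fusion can be imaged by fluorescence microscopy, with excitation near 433 nm and emission near 475 nm. The cyan signal can be combined with spectrally distinct markers of other compartments.
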