>Addgene plasmid #55397 | mCerulean-VSVG-16 | depositor partial sequence | sequence record 85801 | insert sequence
GACGTCAGATCCGCTAGCGCTACCGGACTCAGATCTCGCCGCCACCATGAAGTGCCTTTTGTACTTAGCT
TTTTTATTCATCGGGGTGAATTGCAAGTTCACCATAGTTTTTCCACACAACCAAAAAGGAAACTGGAAAA
ATGTTCCTTCCAATTACCATTATTGCCCGTCAAGCTCAGATTTAAATTGGCATAATGACTTAATAGGCAC
AGCCTTACAAGTCAAAATGCCCAAGAGTCACAAGGCTATTCAAGCAGACGGTTGGATGTGTCATGCTTCC
AAATGGGTCACTACTTGTGATTTCCGCTGGTACGGACCGAAGTATATAACACATTCCATCCGATCCTTCA
CTCCATCTGTAGAACAATGCAAGGAAAGCATTGAACAAACGAAACAAGGAACTTGGCTGAATCCAGGCTT
CCCTCCTCAAAGTTGTGGATATGCAACTGTGACGGATGCTGAAGCAGCGATTGTCCAGGTGACTCCTCAC
CATGTGCTTGTTGATGAATACACAGGAGAATGGGTTGATTCACAGTTCATCAACGGAAAATGCAGCAATG
ACATATGCCCCACTGTCCATAACTCCACAACCTGGCATTCCGACTATAAGGTCAAAGGGCTATGTGATTC
TAACCTCATTTCCATGGACATCACCTCCTTCTCAGAGGACGGAGAGCTATCATCCCTAGGAAAGGAGGGC
ACAGGGTTCAGAAGTAACTACTTTGCTTATGAAACCGGAGACAAGGCCTGCAAAATGCAGTACTGCAAGC
ATTGGGGAGTCAGACTCCCATCAGGTGTCTGGTTCGAGATGGCTGATAAGGATCTCTTTGCTGCAGCCAG
ATTCCCTGAATGCCCAGAAGGGTCAAGTATCTCTGCTCCATCTCAGACCTCAG
