>Addgene plasmid #55397 | mCerulean-VSVG-16 | depositor partial sequence | sequence record 85802 | insert sequence 2
GGTTGGTTCAGTAGTTGGAAGAGCTCTATTGCCTCTTTTTTCTTTATCATAGGGTTAATCATTGGACTAT
TCTTGGTTCTCCGAGTTGGTATTTATCTTTGCATTAAATTAAAGCACACCAAGAAAAGACAGATTTATAC
AGACATAGAGATGAACCGACTTGGAAACAGAATTCTGCAGTCGACGGTACCGCGGGCCCGGGATCCACCG
GTCGCCACCATGGTGAGCAAGGGCGAGGAGCTGTTCACCGGGGTGGTGCCCATCCTGGTCGAGCTGGACG
GCGACGTAAACGGCCACAAGTTCAGCGTGTCCGGCGAGGGCGAGGGCGATGCCACCTACGGCAAGCTGAC
CCTGAAGTTCATCTGCACCACCGGCAAGCTGCCCGTGCCCTGGCCCACCCTCGTGACCACCCTGACCTGG
GGCGTGCAGTGCTTCGCCCGCTACCCCGACCACATGAAGCAGCACGACTTCTTCAAGTCCGCCATGCCCG
AAGGCTACGTCCAGGAGCGCACCATCTTCTTCAAGGACGACGGCAACTACAAGACCCGCGCCGAGGTGAA
GTTCGAGGGCGACACCCTGGTGAACCGCATCGAGCTGAAGGGCATCGACTTCAAGGAGGACGGCAACATC
CTGGGGCACAAGCTGGAGTACAACGCCATCAGCGACAACGTCTATATCACCGCCGACAAGCAGAAGAACG
GCATCAAGGCCAACTTCAAGATCCGCCACAACATCGAGGACGGCAGCGTGCAGCTCGCCGACCACTACCA
GCAGAACACCCCCATCGGCGACGGCCCCGTGCTGCTGCCCGACAACCACTACCTGAGCACCCAGTCCAAG
CTGAGCAAAGACCCCAACGAGAAGCGCGATCACATGGTCCTGCTGGAGTTCGTGACCGCCGCCGGGATCA
CTCTCGGCATGGACGAGCTGTACAAGTAAAGCGGCCGCGACTCTAGATCATAATCAGCCATACCACAT
