>Addgene plasmid #55397 | mCerulean-VSVG-16 | addgene partial sequence | sequence record 142891 | EGFP-N 5'-CGTCGCCGTCCAGCTCGACCAG-3'
CTTGCTCACCATGGTGGCGACCGGTGGATCCCGGGCCCGCGGTACCGTCGACTGCAGAATTCTGTTTCCA
AGTCGGTTCATCTCTATGTCTGTATAAATCTGTCTTTTCTTGGTGTGCTTTAATTTAATGCAAAGATAAA
TACCAACTCGGAGAACCAAGAATAGTCCAATGATTAACCCTATGATAAAGAAAAAAGAGGCAATAGAGCT
CTTCCAACTACTGAACCAACCTTCTACAAACTCGATTGGATTTTTGGATAGCCCAGTATCACCAAAAAAA
AATAAAGTCTCATCATCAGGAAGCTGCGAAGCAGCGTCTTGAATGTGAGGATGTTCAAACACCTGAGCCT
TTGAGCTAAGATGAAGATCGGAGTCCAACATACCATGTCCAATCATATATAAAGGAAACTTATATCCTGA
ACTGGTCCTCAGAACTCCATTGGGTCCAATTTCCACGTCTTCATATGGAGCCCAGTCATCCCACAGTTCC
CTTTCTGTGGTAGTTCCACTGATCATTCCGACCATTCTTGAGAGGATTGGAGCAGCAATATCGACTCTGA
TGTATCTGGTCTCAAAGTATTTTAGGGTACCATTGATTATGGTAAAGACAGGACCGGTTCCTGGGTTTTT
AGGAGCAAGATAGCTGAGATCCACTGGAGAGATGGGAAGACCCGCTCTGATTTTGCTCCAGGTTTCTTGG
CAGAGGGAATAATCCAAGATCCTCTCAACGTCCTGAATGAGACTTACATCCACTGAGGTCTGAGATGGAG
CAGAGATACTTGACCCTTCTGGGCATTCAGGGAATCTGGCTGCAGCAAAGAGATCCTTATCAGCCATCTC
GAACCAGACACCTGATGG
